>Addgene plasmid #133193 | pOPS0552 | addgene full sequence | sequence record 275494 | Addgene NGS Result
CGCTCTTGGACTCCTGTTGATAGATCCAGTAATGACCTCAGAACTCCATCTGGATTTGTTCAGAACGCTC
GGTTGCCGCCGGGCGTTTTTTATTGGTGAGAATCCAGGCAATTGTGTCTCAAAATCTCTGATGTTACATT
GCACAAGATAAAAATATATCATCATGAACAATAAAACTGTCTGCTTACATAAACAGTAATACAAGGGGTG
TTATGAGCCATATTCAGCGTGAAACGAGCTGTAGCCGTCCGCGTCTGAACAGCAACATGGATGCGGATCT
GTATGGCTATAAATGGGCGCGTGATAACGTGGGTCAGAGCGGCGCGACCATTTATCGTCTGTATGGCAAA
CCGGATGCGCCGGAACTGTTTCTGAAACATGGCAAAGGCAGCGTGGCGAACGATGTGACCGATGAAATGG
TGCGTCTGAACTGGCTGACCGAATTTATGCCGCTGCCGACCATTAAACATTTTATTCGCACCCCGGATGA
TGCGTGGCTGCTGACCACCGCGATTCCGGGCAAAACCGCGTTTCAGGTGCTGGAAGAATATCCGGATAGC
GGCGAAAACATTGTGGATGCGCTGGCCGTGTTTCTGCGTCGTCTGCATAGCATTCCGGTGTGCAACTGCC
CGTTTAACAGCGATCGTGTGTTTCGTCTGGCCCAGGCGCAGAGCCGTATGAACAACGGCCTGGTGGATGC
GAGCGATTTTGATGATGAACGTAACGGCTGGCCGGTGGAACAGGTGTGGAAAGAAATGCATAAACTGCTG
CCGTTTAGCCCGGATAGCGTGGTGACCCACGGCGATTTTAGCCTGGATAACCTGATTTTCGATGAAGGCA
AACTGATTGGCTGCATTGATGTGGGCCGTGTGGGCATTGCGGATCGTTATCAGGATCTGGCCATTCTGTG
GAACTGCCTGGGCGAATTTAGCCCGAGCCTGCAAAAACGTCTGTTTCAGAAATATGGCATTGATAATCCG
GATATGAACAAACTGCAATTTCATCTGATGCTGGATGAATTTTTCTAATAATTAATTGAACTACTTTTCC
GCTGCATAACCCTGCTTCGGGGTCATTATAGCGATTTTTTCGGTATATCCATCCTTTTTCGCACGATATA
CAGGATTTTGCCAAAGGGTTCGTGTAGACTTTCCTTGGTGTATCCAACGGCGTCAGCCGGGCAGGATAGG
TGAAGTAGGCCCACCCGCGAGCGGGTGTTCCTTCTTCACTGTCCCTTATTCGCACCTGGCGGTGCTCAAC
GGGAATCCTGCTCTGCGAGGCTGGCCGTAGGCCGGCCGCGATGCAGGTGGCTGCTGAACCCCCAGCCGGA
ACTGACCCCACAAGGCCCTAGCGTTTGCAATGCACCAGGTCATCATTGACCCAGGCGTGTTCCACCAGGC
CGCTGCCTCGCAACTCTTCGCAGGCTTCGCCGACCTGCTCGCGCCACTTCTTCACGCGGGTGGAATCCGA
TCCGCACATGAGGCGGAAGGTTTCCAGCTTGAGCGGGTACGGCTCCCGGTGCGAGCTGAAATAGTCGAAC
ATCCGTCGGGCCGTCGGCGACAGCTTGCGGTACTTCTCCCATATGAATTTCGTGTAGTGGTCGCCAGCAA
ACAGCACGACGATTTCCTCGTCGATCAGGACCTGGCAACGGGACGTTTTCTTGCCACGGTCCAGGACGCG
GAAGCGGTGCAGCAGCGACACCGATTCCAGGTGCCCAACGCGGTCGGACGTGAAGCCCATCGCCGTCGCC
TGTAGGCGCGACAGGCATTCCTCGGCCTTCGTGTAATACCGGCCATTGATCGACCAGCCCAGGTCCTGGC
AAAGCTCGTAGAACGTGAAGGTGATCGGCTCGCCGATAGGGGTGCGCTTCGCGTACTCCAACACCTGCTG
CCACACCAGTTCGTCATCGTCGGCCCGCAGCTCGACGCCGGTGTAGGTGATCTTCACGTCCTTGTTGACG
TGGAAAATGACCTTGTTTTGCAGCGCCTCGCGCGGGATTTTCTTGTTGCGCGTGGTGAACAGGGCAGAGC
GGGCCGTGTCGTTTGGCATCGCTCGCATCGTGTCCGGCCACGGCGCAATATCGAACAAGGAAAGCTGCAT
TTCCTTGATCTGCTGCTTCGTGTGTTTCAGCAACGCGGCCTGCTTGGCTTCGCTGACCTGTTTTGCCAGG
TCCTCGCCGGCGGTTTTTCGCTTCTTGGTCGTCATAGTTCCTCGCGTGTCGATGGTCATCGACTTCGCCA
AACCTGCCGCCTCCTGTTCGAGCCGACGCGAACGCTCCACGGCGGCCGATGGCGCGGGCAGGGCAGGGGG
AGCCAGTTGCACGCTGTCGCGCTCGATCTTGGCCGTAGCTTGCTGGACTATCGAGCCGACGGACTGGAAG
GTTTCGCGGGGCGCACGCATGACGGTGCGGCTTGCGATGGTTTCGGCATCCTCGGCGGAAAACCCCGCGT
CGATCAGTTCTTGCCTGTATGCCTTCCGGTCAAACGTCCGATTCATTCACCCTCCTTGCGGGATTGCCCC
GGAATTAATTCCCCGGATCGATCCGTCGATCTTGATCCCCTGCGCCATCAGATCCTTGGCGGCAAGAAAG
CCATCCAGTTTACTTTGCAGGGCTTCCCAACCTTACCAGAGGGCGCCCCAGCTGGCAATTCCGGTTCGCT
TGCTGTCCATAAAACCGCCCAGTCTAGCTATCGCCATGTAAGCCCACTGCAAGCTACCTGCTTTCTCTTT
GCGCTTGCGTTTTCCCTTGTCCAGATAGCCCAGTAGCTGACATTCATCCGGGGTCAGCACCGTTTCTGCG
GACTGGCTTTCTACGTGGCTGCCATTTTTGGGGTGAGGCCGTTCGCGGCCGAGGGGCGCAGCCCCTGGGG
GGATGGGAGGCCCGCGTTAGCGGGCCGGGAGGGTTCGAGAAGGGGGGGCACCCCCCTTCGGCGTGCGCGG
TCACGCGCACAGGGCGCAGCCCTGGTTAAAAACAAGGTTTATAAATATTGGTTTAAAAGCAGGTTAAAAG
ACAGGTTAGCGGTGGCCGAAAAACGGGCGGAAACCCTTGCAAATGCTGGATTTTCTGCCTGTGGACAGCC
CCTCAAATGTCAATAGGTGCGCCCCTCATCTGTCAGCACTCTGCCCCTCAAGTGTCAAGGATCGCGCCCC
TCATCTGTCAGTAGTCGCGCCCCTCAAGTGTCAATACCGCAGGGCACTTATCCCCAGGCTTGTCCACATC
ATCTGTGGGAAACTCGCGTAAAATCAGGCGTTTTCGCCGATTTGCGAGGCTGGCCAGCTCCACGTCGCCG
GCCGAAATCGAGCCTGCCCCTCATCTGTCAACGCCGCGCCGGGTGAGTCGGCCCCTCAAGTGTCAACGTC
CGCCCCTCATCTGTCAGTGAGGGCCAAGTTTTCCGCGAGGTATCCACAACGCCGGCGGCCCTACATGGCT
CTGCTGTAGTGAGTGGGTTGCGCTCCGGCAGCGGTCCTGATCCCCCGCAGAAAAAAAGGATCTCAAGAAG
ATCCTTTGATCTTTTCTACATTACTGCATGAGCTTGTGGAAGTGTGCTGAGCATAAATGATTCTCCTAGC
TGTTCTTTGGGTAAGTACGCCATCAGGACGTTGTGAGTGGCGCGATTTTTAGCGGCTGAAATCAGCCCTT
GAGCCTGTCGGCAAGTCGCGTCATGAGGTCCATGCGCTCATGCAGGATCGCCACGACCAACGCGGGTTCG
CCCGCACGCGGCAGGCAAAAAACGTAGTGGTGTTCGCAGCGGGCCATCCGCAGCGCGGGAAAGAGTTCGC
TCATGTCCTTAAACGGGCCTTCGCCGGCGGCAAGCCTGGCTATGCCCTGTTCCAGCTTAGCGATATAGCG
GCGCACCTGCGCCGCGCCCCACTCCCGGCGCGTGTAGCGGATGATGCCGCGTAGATCGGCTTCGGCCTCA
GCCGTGAGGATGTAGGCCGTCAAGCGCGATCCCCGCTGAGTTCTTCATCAAGAATTTCGCCGACGCTCTT
GGTGGACACCTTGCCGGCAAGCCCATCGTTGATGCGGTTCCCCAGCATGGTTTTCAGTTCCTGCCATGCC
TGATCGGCATCAGCGTCACCGGGGAACAGACGTTCGAGGGCGTATTGCTTAATGGTCTTGCCCTGCAAGG
CGGCCAGGGCTTTCAGGCTCTGGTGCTGCTGGTCCGTCATGTCGATTGTCAGGCGGCTCATTGGATAACC
TCCATAAAATACACGTAACCACATTAGCACATATGTGGGCGTGAGGCTACAGCGCGAGGCGCATTAAGGT
CGGGAAAATGCGCTAGGCGCATTTAAATTGCGTATTGCTGTAATGCGCCATGCCGGCTAGACTAGGCCCA
AATGGGTATACCCAATTTGACCAAGGGGGACGCGATGAGGGCGGCCAAGCACTACCGACAACTTCTATCC
ATCGACTTCAACATCGAGGCGCTGGCCTTCGTGCCTGGACCCGACGGCACACGCGGCCGGCGCATCCACG
TCCTGGGGCGCGAGGTCCGCGACCGGCCCGGCCTGGTCGAGTACCTTTCGCCGGCGTTCGGCTCGCGGGT
GGCGCTGGACGGCTACTGCAAGGCCAATTTCGATGCAGTGCTGCACCTGGCGTACCCCGATCATCAGCAA
TGGGGCCACGCATGAAGCGCCGAAGCTACGCCATGCTGCGCGCCGCTGCCGCGCTGGCCGTCCTGGTCGT
TGCCTCGCCGGCATGGGCCGAGCTGCGCGGCGAGGTCGTGCGCATCATCGACGGCGACACCATCGACGTG
CTGGTAGACAAGCAGCCGGTGCGCGTGCGCCTGGTGGACATTGACGCGCCGGAAAAGCGGCAAGCCTTCG
GCGAACGTGCGCGCCAGGCGCTGGCCGGCATGGTGTTCCGCCGGCACGTCCTGGTCGACGAGAAGGACAC
CGACCGTTACGGCCGCACGCTGGGCACCGTCTGGGTCAACATGGAGCTGGCCAGCCGGCCGCCGCAGCCG
CGCAACGTCAACGCCGCGATGGTTCACCAGGGCATGGCGTGGGCCTATCGCTTCCACGGCCGCGCGGCCG
ACCCTGAAATGCTGCGGCTCGAACAGGAGGCGCGAGGCAAGCGCGTCGGCCTCTGGTCCGATCCGCACGC
CGTCGAGCCGTGGAAATGGCGACGCGAGAGCAACAACCGGAGGGACGAAGGTTGAAGGTCGCCCGCATCT
ACCTGCGCGCCAGTACGGACGAGCAGAATCTTGAACGCCAGGAGAGCCTTGTAGCGGCCACGCGGGCCGC
CGGGTACTACGTCGCCGGCATCTACCGCGAGAAGGCGTCCGGCGCACGCGCCGACCGGCCCGAGCTGCTG
CGCATGATCGCGGACCTGCAACCTGGTGAAGTCGTCGTTGCGGAGAAGATCGACCGCATCAGCCGCTTGC
CGTTGGCCGAGGCCGAGCGCCTGGTTGCGTCGATCCGGGCCAAAGGGGCCAAGCTGGCCGTGCCTGGCGT
GGTGGACCTGTCGGAGCTGGCCGCCGAGGCGAACGGAGTGGCGAAAATCGTTCTGGAATCCGTCCAGGAC
ATGCTTTTGAAGCTCGCCTTGCAGATGGCCCGCGACGACTACGAGGATCGGCGCGAGCGTCAACGTCAGG
GTGTCCAGTTGGCGAAGGCCGCCGGCCGCTACACCGGCCGCAAACGTGACGCCGGCATGCACGACCGCAT
CATCACGCTTCGCTCCGGCGGATCGAGCATTGCCAAGACGGCCAAGCTGGTCGGATGCAGCCCGAGCCAG
GTCAAACGAGTGTGGGCGGCCTGGAACGCGCAGCAGCAAAAATAAAGCCGGGCAGTGCCCGGCTTTTCTC
ACCTTTTCGCGTCCCGCAGGGCCGCTGCGAGCGCCCTACCTAGATCCTCGCTTTCCCCCTCGGTGTAGTC
CGGCCAGGGCACGAAGGGCGCGGATGCGAACCTGTTGAGCAGGTCAGATCTAGGGCGGCGGATTTGTCCT
ACTCAGGAGAGCGTTCACCGACAAACAACAGATAAAACGAAAGGCCCAGTCTTTCGACTGAGCCTTTCGT
TTTATTTGATGCCTGCCGAATTCGGATCCGGAGCTCGACACGACATTGTCGTCACCTTTGTCGGGTCCGC
GACAAGCTTTTTGTTCCTCGATCCCGTATGTTTTCGCCTAAATATCTGAAACAGCAGCAAATTATTTTTC
GTTAGCTCAATCGGCCCACTTGGCACGAGTCTTGAAATTTATTGCGAGGCGGCGGAGCTGCCGGCCGCAT
CCGTGCGGCATAACCACGGTTGTGAACAAATGAAGGAAGGCCAAATGCGTAAAGGCGAAGAGCTGTTCAC
TGGTGTCGTCCCTATTCTGGTGGAACTGGATGGTGATGTCAACGGTCATAAGTTTTCCGTGCGTGGCGAG
GGTGAAGGTGACGCAACTAATGGTAAACTGACGCTGAAGTTCATCTGTACTACTGGTAAACTGCCGGTAC
CTTGGCCGACTCTGGTAACGACGCTGACTTATGGTGTTCAGTGCTTTGCTCGTTATCCGGACCATATGAA
GCAGCATGACTTCTTCAAGTCCGCCATGCCGGAAGGCTATGTGCAGGAACGCACGATTTCCTTTAAGGAT
GACGGCACGTACAAAACGCGTGCGGAAGTGAAATTTGAAGGCGATACCCTGGTAAACCGCATTGAGCTGA
AAGGCATTGACTTTAAAGAAGATGGCAATATCCTGGGCCATAAGCTGGAATACAATTTTAACAGCCACAA
TGTTTACATCACCGCCGATAAACAAAAAAATGGCATTAAAGCGAATTTTAAAATTCGCCACAACGTTGAG
GATGGCAGCGTGCAGCTGGCTGATCACTACCAGCAAAACACTCCAATCGGTGATGGTCCTGTTCTGCTGC
CAGACAATCACTATCTGAGCACGCAAAGCGTTCTGTCTAAAGATCCGAACGAGAAACGCGATCATATGGT
TCTGCTGGAGTTCGTAACCGCAGCGGGCATCACGCATGGTATGGATGAACTGTACAAATGAGCTTGTGGA
GTCTCATCGTTTTACAACGTCGTGACTGGG
Features (pLannotate 1.2.2; 14 found; start..end, strand, type, name):
      9..103     +  terminator     lambda t0 terminator: transcription terminator from phage lambda
    213..1025    +  CDS            aphA1: KKA1_ECOLX - Also known as nptI. Protein inferred from homology: Swiss-Prot protein existence level 3. Resistance to kanamycin and structurally-related aminoglycosides, including amikacin. From Escherichia coli.
   1179..1287    +  oriT           oriT: incP origin of transfer
   1348..2496    -  CDS            trfA: trans-acting replication protein that binds to and activates oriV
   2548..2829    -  CDS            tnpA (fragment): TN5P_ECOLX - Also known as tnp. Experimental evidence at protein level: Swiss-Prot protein existence level 1. Mediates transposition of transposon Tn5 by a 'cut and paste' mechanism. First, the monomeric transposase binds the 19 bp inverted DNA repeats flanking the transposon. Then, dimerization of the DNA- bound transposase creates a synaptic DNA complex. After nicking of the first DNA strand, excision of the transposon proceeds through a series of intermediates. The transposase then mediates the insertion of the transposon at a new site by strand transfer. The activity of the wild- type tran
   2889..3420    -  rep_origin     oriV: incP origin of replication
   3476..3511    -  rep_origin     CloDF13 ori (fragment): Plasmids containing the CloDF13 (CDF) origin of replication can be propagated in E. coli cells that contain additional plasmids with compatible origins.
   3635..3943    -  CDS            parE: PARE_ECOLX - Experimental evidence at protein level: Swiss-Prot protein existence level 1. Toxin component of a type II toxin-antitoxin (TA) system involved in plasmid partition. Acts by inhibiting DNA gyrase, converting supercoiled plasmid DNA into a singly cleaved linear form in an ATP-dependent fashion. To do so it probably interacts with one of the gyrase subunits. Gyrase inhibition is prevented by antitoxin ParD, and is reversed in vitro by incubation with ParD. In cells that have lost the plasmid filamentation and growth inhibition occur; this is suppressed when ParD is supplied in trans
   3943..4191    -  CDS            parD: PARD_ECOLX - Experimental evidence at protein level: Swiss-Prot protein existence level 1. Antitoxin component of a type II toxin-antitoxin (TA) system involved in plasmid partition. Inhibits the anti-DNA gyrase activity of toxin ParE; reverses and restores gyrase catalytic activity in vitro. The parDE operon alone is capable of stabilizing an RK2-derived minireplicon under defined growth conditions in several different Gram- negative bacteria. It does so by the post-segregational killing (PSK) of plasmid-free cells, also referred to as a plasmid addiction system. Binds its own promoter, autor
   4320..5162    +  CDS            parB: PARB4_ECOLX - Protein predicted: Swiss-Prot protein existence level 4. Involved in plasmid partition. From Escherichia coli.
   5126..5782    +  CDS            parA: PARA4_ECOLX - Protein inferred from homology: Swiss-Prot protein existence level 3. Involved in plasmid partition. From Escherichia coli.
   5942..6028    -  terminator     rrnB T1 terminator: Escherichia coli rrnB; transcription terminator T1 from the E. coli rrnB gene
   6275..6988    +  CDS            superfolder GFP: GFP variant that folds robustly even when fused to poorly folded proteins (Pédelacq et al., 2006)
   7007..7030    +  CDS            lacZα (fragment): LacZα fragment of β-galactosidase; lacZ fragment
