[The description below was written by a language model from this plasmid's Addgene catalogue record and pLannotate feature annotations shown in this document.]
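Description:
pOPS0552 is a low-copy, broad-host-range bacterial reporter plasmid built on the pOGG026 backbone and assembled from Golden Gate–domesticated synthetic modules. The 7,030-nt sequence carries an RK2/IncP-type replicon, with oriV and the trans-acting replication initiator gene trfA. An incP oriT allows conjugative mobilisation from a donor E. coli strain into recipient Gram-negative bacteria such as rhizobia. Selection is by kanamycin resistance (aphA1/nptI). Stable inheritance without antibiotic is supported by the par locus: the parDE toxin–antitoxin addiction system kills plasmid-free segregants, and parA and parB are annotated as partition genes. Short annotated fragments of the Tn5 transposase, the CloDF13 origin and lacZα appear to be non-functional remnants of vector construction.

The payload consists of three modules. A promoter module supplies PsNifH, a nifH promoter; it is not annotated in the feature table but presumably occupies the gap upstream of the reporter. A coding module supplies superfolder GFP. A terminator module contains a plasmid-specific 12-nucleotide barcode next to a universal primer binding site. Lambda t0 and rrnB T1 terminators insulate the cassette from surrounding transcription. Because nifH encodes a nitrogenase component, sfGFP fluorescence serves as a readout of nitrogen-fixation gene expression, while the barcode identifies the strain carrying the plasmid by amplification and sequencing. According to the record, this plasmid differs from the others in its kit only in the barcode sequence. The set is intended for tagging many rhizobial strains, so that competitiveness for nodule occupancy and nitrogen fixation in legume nodules can be measured at the same time.
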