Addgene plasmid #133193: pOPS0552
Purpose: Reporter plasmid with a 12-nucleotide specific "barcode" sequence. This plasmid is not available as an individual bacterial stab, but can be requested as part of the Plasmid-ID Kit (Kit #1000000168 ).
Depositing lab: Philip Poole. Depositing organization: University of Oxford. Publication: Optimizing Rhizobium-legume symbioses by simultaneous measurement of rhizobial competitiveness and N2 fixation in nodules. Mendoza-Suarez MA, Geddes BA, Sanchez-Canizares C, Ramirez-Gonzalez RH, Kirchhelle C, Jorrin B, Poole PS. Proc Natl Acad Sci U S A. 2020 May 5;117(18):9822-9831. doi: 10.1073/pnas.1921225117. Epub 2020 Apr 21. PubMed 32317381.
Backbone
  Vector backbone: pOGG026 (Addgene ID 113992)
  Vector type: Bacterial Expression
Growth in bacteria
  Bacterial resistance: Kanamycin, 50 μg/mL
  Growth temperature: 37°C
  Growth strain: ST18 (S17 delta pir delta hemA)
  Copy number: Low Copy
Gene/Insert
  Gene/Insert name: PU module (PsNifH from pOGG043), SC module (sfGFP from pOGG037), and T module (GTGGAGTCTCAT and universal primer binding site)
  Species: Synthetic
  Mutation: Domesticated for Golden Gate cloning
  Cloning method: Unknown
Terms and licenses: Academic/Nonprofit Terms; Industry Terms: Not Available to Industry
Depositor comments: The only difference is the sequence: GTGGAGTCTCAT . Please note that this plasmid may require a unique bacterial strain, so make sure to confirm that you can also obtain the appropriate growth strain. Please contact us or contact our distributors if you have any questions. This plasmid is not available as an individual bacterial stab, but can be requested as part of the Plasmid-ID Kit (Kit #1000000168 ).
How to cite: pOPS0552 was a gift from Philip Poole (Addgene plasmid # 133193)
